>Addgene plasmid #149269 | pcDNA3-sACE2v1-8his | addgene full sequence | sequence record 296443 | Addgene NGS Result
TCTAGAGGGCCCGTTTAAACCCGCTGATCAGCCTCGACTGTGCCTTCTAGTTGCCAGCCATCTGTTGTTT
GCCCCTCCCCCGTGCCTTCCTTGACCCTGGAAGGTGCCACTCCCACTGTCCTTTCCTAATAAAATGAGGA
AATTGCATCGCATTGTCTGAGTAGGTGTCATTCTATTCTGGGGGGTGGGGTGGGGCAGGACAGCAAGGGG
GAGGATTGGGAAGACAATAGCAGGCATGCTGGGGATGCGGTGGGCTCTATGGCTTCTGAGGCGGAAAGAA
CCAGCTGGGGCTCTAGGGGGTATCCCC
[124 nt withheld, positions 308-431]
C
[91 nt withheld, positions 433-523]
A
[49 nt withheld, positions 525-573]
CCTTTGACGTTGGAGTCCACGTTCTTT
[37 nt withheld, positions 601-637]
ACCCTATCTCGGTCTATTCTTTTGATTTATAAGGGATTTTGCCGATTTCGGCCTATTGGTTAAAAAATGA
GCTGATTTAACAAAAATTTAACGCGAATTAATTCTGTGGAATGTGTGTCAGTTAGGGTGTGGAAAGTCCC
CAGGCTCCCCAGCAGGCAGAAGTATGCAAAGCATGCATCTCAATTAGTCAGCAACCAGGTGTGGAAAGTC
CCCAGGCTCCCCAGCAGGCAGAAGTATGCAAAGCATGCATCTCAATTAGTCAGCAACCATAGTCCCGCCC
CTAACTCCGCCCATCCCGCCCCTAACTCCGCCCAGTTCCGCCCATTCTCCGCCCCATGGCTGACTAATTT
TTTTTATTTATGCAGAGGCCGAGGCCGCCTCTGCCTCTGAGCTATTCCAGAAGTAGTGAGGAGGCTTTTT
TGGAGGCCTAGGCTTTTGCAAAAAGCTCCCGGGAGCTTGTATATCCATTTTCGGATCTGATCAAGAGACA
GGATGAGGATCGTTTCGCATGATTGAACAAGATGGATTGCACGCAGGTTCTCCGGCCGCTTGGGTGGAGA
GGCTATTCGGCTATGACTGGGCACAACAGACAATCGGCTGCTCTGATGCCGCCGTGTTCCGGCTGTCAGC
GCAGGGGCGCCCGGTTCTTTTTGTCAAGACCGACCTGTCCGGTGCCCTGAATGAACTGCAGGACGAGGCA
GCGCGGCTATCGTGGCTGGCCACGACGGGCGTTCCTTGCGCAGCTGTGCTCGACGTTGTCACTGAAGCGG
GAAGGGACTGGCTGCTATTGGGCGAAGTGCCGGGGCAGGATCTCCTGTCATCTCACCTTGCTCCTGCCGA
GAAAGTATCCATCATGGCTGATGCAATGCGGCGGCTGCATACGCTTGATCCGGCTACCTGCCCATTCGAC
CACCAAGCGAAACATCGCATCGAGCGAGCACGTACTCGGATGGAAGCCGGTCTTGTCGATCAGGATGATC
TGGACGAAGAGCATCAGGGGCTCGCGCCAGCCGAACTGTTCGCCAGGCTCAAGGCGCGCATGCCCGACGG
CGAGGATCTCGTCGTGACCCATGGCGATGCCTGCTTGCCGAATATCATGGTGGAAAATGGCCGCTTTTCT
GGATTCATCGACTGTGGCCGGCTGGGTGTGGCGGACCGCTATCAGGACATAGCGTTGGCTACCCGTGATA
TTGCTGAAGAGCTTGGCGGCGAATGGGCTGACCGCTTCCTCGTGCTTTACGGTATCGCCGCTCCCGATTC
GCAGCGCATCGCCTTCTATCGCCTTCTTGACGAGTTCTTCTGAGCGGGACTCTGGGGTTCGAAATGACCG
ACCAAGCGACGCCCAACCTGCCATCACGAGATTTCGATTCCACCGCCGCCTTCTATGAAAGGTTGGGCTT
CGGAATCGTTTTCCGGGACGCCGGCTGGATGATCCTCCAGCGCGGGGATCTCATGCTGGAGTTCTTCGCC
CACCCCAACTTGTTTATTGCAGCTTATAATGGTTACAAATAAAGCAATAGCATCACAAATTTCACAAATA
AAGCATTTTTTTCACTGCATTCTAGTTGTGGTTTGTCCAAACTCATCAATGTATCTTATCATGTCTGTAT
ACCGTCGACCTCTAGCTAGAGCTTGGCGTAATCATGGTCATAGCTGTTTCCTGTGTGAAATTGTTATCCG
CTCACAATTCCACACAACATACGAGCCGGAAGCATAAAGTGTAAAGCCTGGGGTGCCTAATGAGTGAGCT
AACTCACATTAATTGCGTTGCGCTCACTGCCCGCTTTCCAGTCGGGAAACCTGTCGTGCCAGCTGCATTA
ATGAATCGGCCAACGCGCGGGGAGAGGCGGTTTGCGTATTGGGCGCTCTTCCGCTTCCTCGCTCACTGAC
TCGCTGCGCTCGGTCGTTCGGCTGCGGCGAGCGGTATCAGCTCACTCAAAGGCGGTAATACGGTTATCCA
CAGAATCAGGGGATAACGCAGGAAAGAACATGTGAGCAAAAGGCCAGCAAAAGGCCAGGAACCGTAAAAA
GGCCGCGTTGCTGGCGTTTTTCCATAGGCTCCGCCCCCCTGACGAGCATCACAAAAATCGACGCTCAAGT
CAGAGGTGGCGAAACCCGACAGGACTATAAAGATACCAGGCGTTTCCCCCTGGAAGCTCCCTCGTGCGCT
CTCCTGTTCCGACCCTGCCGCTTACCGGATACCTGTCCGCCTTTCTCCCTTCGGGAAGCGTGGCGCTTTC
TCATAGCTCACGCTGTAGGTATCTCAGTTCGGTGTAGGTCGTTCGCTCCAAGCTGGGCTGTGTGCACGAA
CCCCCCGTTCAGCCCGACCGCTGCGCCTTATCCGGTAACTATCGTCTTGAGTCCAACCCGGTAAGACACG
ACTTATCGCCACTGGCAGCAGCCACTGGTAACAGGATTAGCAGAGCGAGGTATGTAGGCGGTGCTACAGA
GTTCTTGAAGTGGTGGCCTAACTACGGCTACACTAGAAGAACAGTATTTGGTATCTGCGCTCTGCTGAAG
CCAGTTACCTTCGGAAAAAGAGTTGGTAGCTCTTGATCCGGCAAACAAACCACCGCTGGTAGCGGTGGTT
TTTTTGTTTGCAAGCAGCAGATTACGCGCAGAAAAAAAGGATCTCAAGAAGATCCTTTGATCTTTTCTAC
GGGGTCTGACGCTCAGTGGAACGAAAACTCACGTTAAGGGATTTTGGTCATGAGATTATCAAAAAGGATC
TTCACCTAGATCCTTTTAAATTAAAAATGAAGTTTTAAATCAATCTAAAGTATATATGAGTAAACTTGGT
CTGACAGTTACCAATGCTTAATCAGTGAGGCACCTATCTCAGCGATCTGTCTATTTCGTTCATCCATAGT
TGCCTGACTCCCCGTCGTGTAGATAACTACGATACGGGAGGGCTTACCATCTGGCCCCAGTGCTGCAATG
ATACCGCGAGACCCACGCTCACCGGCTCCAGATTTATCAGCAATAAACCAGCCAGCCGGAAGGGCCGAGC
GCAGAAGTGGTCCTGCAACTTTATCCGCCTCCATCCAGTCTATTAATTGTTGCCGGGAAGCTAGAGTAAG
TAGTTCGCCAGTTAATAGTTTGCGCAACGTTGTTGCCATTGCTACAGGCATCGTGGTGTCACGCTCGTCG
TTTGGTATGGCTTCATTCAGCTCCGGTTCCCAACGATCAAGGCGAGTTACATGATCCCCCATGTTGTGCA
AAAAAGCGGTTAGCTCCTTCGGTCCTCCGATCGTTGTCAGAAGTAAGTTGGCCGCAGTGTTATCACTCAT
GGTTATGGCAGCACTGCATAATTCTCTTACTGTCATGCCATCCGTAAGATGCTTTTCTGTGACTGGTGAG
TACTCAACCAAGTCATTCTGAGAATAGTGTATGCGGCGACCGAGTTGCTCTTGCCCGGCGTCAATACGGG
ATAATACCGCGCCACATAGCAGAACTTTAAAAGTGCTCATCATTGGAAAACGTTCTTCGGGGCGAAAACT
CTCAAGGATCTTACCGCTGTTGAGATCCAGTTCGATGTAACCCACTCGTGCACCCAACTGATCTTCAGCA
TCTTTTACTTTCACCAGCGTTTCTGGGTGAGCAAAAACAGGAAGGCAAAATGCCGCAAAAAAGGGAATAA
GGGCGACACGGAAATGTTGAATACTCATACTCTTCCTTTTTCAATATTATTGAAGCATTTATCAGGGTTA
TTGTCTCATGAGCGGATACATATTTGAATGTATTTAGAAAAATAAACAAATAGGGGTTCCGCGCACATTT
CCCCGAAAAGTGCCACCTGACGTCGACGGATCGGGAGATCTCCCGATCCCCTATGGTGCACTCTCAGTAC
AATCTGCTCTGATGCCGCATAGTTAAGCCAGTATCTGCTCCCTGCTTGTGTGTTGGAGGTCGCTGAGTAG
TGCGCGAGCAAAATTTAAGCTACAACAAGGCAAGGCTTGACCGACAATTGCATGAAGAATCTGCTTAGGG
TTAGGCGTTTTGCGCTGCTTCGCGATGTACGGGCCAGATATACGCGTTGACATTGATTATTGACTAGTTA
TTAATAGTAATCAATTACGGGGTCATTAGTTCATAGCCCATATATGGAGTTCCGCGTTACATAACTTACG
GTAAATGGCCCGCCTGGCTGACCGCCCAACGACCCCCGCCCATTGACGTCAATAATGACGTATGTTCCCA
TAGTAACGCCAATAGGGACTTTCCATTGACGTCAATGGGTGGAGTATTTACGGTAAACTGCCCACTTGGC
AGTACATCAAGTGTATCATATGCCAAGTACGCCCCCTATTGACGTCAATGACGGTAAATGGCCCGCCTGG
CATTATGCCCAGTACATGACCTTATGGGACTTTCCTACTTGGCAGTACATCTACGTATTAGTCATCGCTA
TTACCATGGTGATGCGGTTTTGGCAGTACATCAATGGGCGTGGATAGCGGTTTGACTCACGGGGATTTCC
AAGTCTCCACCCCATTGACGTCAATGGGAGTTTGTTTTGGCACCAAAATCAACGGGACTTTCCAAAATGT
CGTAACAACTCCGCCCCATTGACGCAAATGGGCGGTAGGCGTGTACGGTGGGAGGTCTATATAAGCAGAG
CTCTCTGGCTAACTAGAGAACCCACTGCTTACTGGCTTATCGAAATTAATACGACTCACTATAGGGAGAC
CCAAGCTGGCTAGCGCCACCATGTCAAGCTCTTCCTGGCTCCTTCTCAGCCTTGTTGCTGTAACTGCTGC
TCAGTCCACCATTGAGGAACAGGCCAAGACATTTTTGGACAAGTTTAACGCCGAAGCCGAAGACCTGTTC
TATCAAAGTTCACTTGCTTCTTGGAATTATAACACCAATATTACTGAAGAGAATGTCCAAAACATGAATA
ATGCTGGGGACAAATGGTCTGCCTTTTTAAAGGAACAGTCCACACTTGCCCAAATGTATCCACTACAAGA
AATTCAGAATCTCCAAGTCAAGCTTCAGCTGCAGGCTCTTCAGCAAAATGGGTCTTCAGTGCTCTCAGAA
GACAAGAGCAAACGGTTGAACACAATTCTAAATACAATGAGCACCATCTACAGTACTGGAAAAGTTTGTA
ACCCAGATAATCCACAAGAATGCTTATTACTTGAACCAGGTTTGAATGAAATAATGGCAAACAGTTTAGA
CTACAATGAGAGGCTCTGGGCTTGGGAAAGCTGGAGATCTGAGGTCGGCAAGCAGCTGAGGCCATTATAT
GAAGAGTATGTGGTCTTGAAAAATGAGATGGCAAGAGCAAATCATTATGAGGACTATGGGGATTATTGGA
GAGGAGACTATGAAGTAAATGGGGTAGATGGCTATGACTACAGCCGCGGCCAGTTGATTGAAGATGTGGA
ACATACCTTTGAAGAGATTAAACCATTATATGAACATCTTCATGCCTATGTGAGGGCAAAGTTGATGAAT
GCCTATCCTTCCTATATCAGTCCAATTGGATGCCTCCCTGCTCATTTGCTTGGTGATATGTGGGGTAGAT
TTTGGACAAATCTGTACTCTTTGACAGTTCCCTTTGGACAGAAACCAAACATAGATGTTACTGATGCAAT
GGTGGACCAGGCCTGGGATGCACAGAGAATATTCAAGGAGGCCGAGAAGTTCTTTGTATCTGTTGGTCTT
CCTAATATGACTCCAGGATTCTGGGAAAATTCCATGCTAACGGACCCAGGAAATGTTCAGAAAGCAGTCT
GCCATCCCACAGCTTGGGACCTGGGGAAGGGCGACTTCAGGATTCTTATGTGCACAAAGGTGACAATGGA
CGACTTCCTGACAGCTCATCATGAGATGGGGCATATCCAGTATGATATGGCATATCTTGCACAACCTTTT
CTGCTAAGAAATGGAGCTAATGAAGGATTCCATGAAGCTGTTGGGGAAATCATGTCACTTTCTGCAGCCA
CACCTAAGCATTTAAAATCCATTGGTCTTCTGTCACCCGATTTTCAAGAAGACAATGAAACAGAAATAAA
CTTCCTGCTCAAACAAGCACTCACGATTGTTGGGACTCTGCCATTTACTTACATGTTAGAGAAGTGGAGG
TGGATGGTCTTTAAAGGGGAAATTCCCAAAGACCAGTGGATGAAAAAGTGGTGGGAGATGAAGCGAGAGA
TAGTTGGGGTGGTGGAACCTGTGCCCCATGATGAAACATACTGTGACCCCGCATCTCTGTTCCATGTTTC
TAATGATTACTCATTCATTCGATATTACACAAGGACCCTTTACCAATTCCAGTTTCAAGAAGCACTTTGT
CAAGCAGCTAAACATGAAGGCCCTCTGCACAAATGTGACATCTCAAACTCTACAGAAGCTGGACAGAAAC
TGTTCAATATGCTGAGGCTTGGAAAATCAGAACCCTGGACCCTAGCATTGGAAAATGTTGTAGGAGCAAA
GAACATGAATGTAAGGCCACTGCTCAACTACTTTGAGCCCTTATTTACCTGGCTGAAAGACCAGAACAAG
AATTCTTTTGTGGGATGGAGTACCGACTGGAGTCCATATGCAGACGGATCCGGTCACCATCACCACCACC
ATCATCATTGATAACTCGAG
Features (pLannotate 1.2.2; 21 found; start..end, strand, type, name):
     38..262     +  polyA_signal   bGH poly(A) signal: bovine growth hormone polyadenylation signal
    266..287     +  promoter       SV40 promoter (fragment): SV40 enhancer and early promoter
    308..736     +  rep_origin     f1 ori (sequence partly withheld): f1 bacteriophage origin of replication; arrow indicates direction of (+) strand synthesis
    750..1079    +  promoter       SV40 promoter: SV40 enhancer and early promoter
   1146..1937    +  CDS            neo: KKA2_KLEPN - Also known as kan, nptII. Experimental evidence at protein level: Swiss-Prot protein existence level 1. Resistance to kanamycin, neomycin, paromomycin, ribostamycin, butirosin and gentamicin B. From Klebsiella pneumoniae.
   1961..2119    +  CDS            ble (fragment): BLE_KLEPN - Experimental evidence at protein level: Swiss-Prot protein existence level 1. Binding protein with a strong affinity to the bleomycin family of antibiotics. Binds to CL990; an antimitotic-antibiotic compound. From Klebsiella pneumoniae.
   2114..2235    +  polyA_signal   SV40 poly(A) signal: SV40 polyadenylation signal
   2308..2324    -  protein_bind   lac operator: The lac repressor binds to the lac operator to inhibit transcription in E. coli. This inhibition can be relieved by adding lactose or isopropyl-β-D-thiogalactopyranoside (IPTG). lac repressor encoded by lacI
   2332..2362    -  promoter       lac promoter: promoter for the E. coli lac operon
   2377..2398    -  protein_bind   CAP binding site: CAP binding activates transcription in the presence of cAMP. E. coli catabolite activator protein
   2411..2503    -  CDS            lacI (fragment): lac repressor; lacI; The lac repressor binds to the lac operator to inhibit transcription in E. coli. This inhibition can be relieved by adding lactose or isopropyl-β-D-thiogalactopyranoside (IPTG).
   2686..3274    -  rep_origin     ori: high-copy-number ColE1/pMB1/pBR322/pUC origin of replication
   3445..4305    -  CDS            AmpR: β-lactamase; bla; confers resistance to ampicillin, carbenicillin, and related antibiotics
   4306..4410    -  promoter       AmpR promoter: bla
   4469..4521    -  misc_feature   bom (fragment): basis of mobility region from pBR322
   4676..5055    +  enhancer       CMV enhancer: human cytomegalovirus immediate early enhancer
   5056..5259    +  promoter       CMV promoter: human cytomegalovirus (CMV) immediate early promoter
   5255..5288    +  LTR            5' LTR (truncated) (fragment): truncated 5' long terminal repeat (LTR) from HIV-1
   5304..5322    +  promoter       T7 promoter: promoter for bacteriophage T7 RNA polymerase
   5348..7198    +  CDS            ACE2 (fragment): ACE2_HUMAN - Experimental evidence at protein level: Swiss-Prot protein existence level 1. [Isoform 2]: (Microbial infection) Non-functional as a receptor for human coronavirus SARS-CoV-2. From Homo sapiens (Human).
   7201..7221    +  CDS            10xHis (fragment): 10xHis affinity tag
