[The description below was written by a language model from this plasmid's Addgene catalogue record and pLannotate feature annotations shown in this document.]
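Description:
pcDNA3-sACE2v1-8his is a mammalian expression plasmid built on the Invitrogen pcDNA3.1(+) backbone, with a total size of about 7.2 kb. It encodes a soluble, engineered form of human angiotensin-converting enzyme 2 (ACE2). It is propagated in E. coli through a high-copy ColE1/pUC-type origin and selected with ampicillin via the β-lactamase gene. An f1 origin is also present. For mammalian cells, an SV40 early promoter drives a neomycin phosphotransferase cassette ending in the SV40 poly(A) signal, which allows G418 selection of stable transfectants. The feature table also shows short fragments called as ble, lacI, bom and an HIV-1 LTR. These look like backbone remnants or partial homology matches from the automated annotation rather than functional parts.

The payload was cloned between NheI and XhoI, downstream of the CMV immediate-early enhancer/promoter and a T7 promoter, and upstream of the bovine growth hormone polyadenylation signal. The insert covers residues M1 to D615 of ACE2, the extracellular protease domain without the membrane-anchoring portion. Because the fragment begins at M1, it should retain the native N-terminal signal sequence, so the protein is expected to be secreted. It carries four substitutions (H34A, T92Q, Q325P and A386L) that define "high affinity variant 1", from work engineering ACE2 for tighter binding to the SARS-CoV-2 spike protein. A short GSG linker and an eight-histidine tag follow at the C terminus; the annotation software reports the tag as a partial 10xHis match. The His tag permits metal-affinity purification. The plasmid is intended for producing the his-tagged soluble receptor variant in mammalian cells, and the associated publication title points to spike-binding studies.
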