Addgene plasmid #149269: pcDNA3-sACE2v1-8his
Purpose: Mammalian expression plasmid for his-tagged sACE2 high affinity variant 1
Depositing lab: Erik Procko. Depositing organization: University of Illinois at Urbana-Champaign. Publication: Engineering human ACE2 to optimize binding to the spike protein of SARS coronavirus 2. Chan KK, Dorosky D, Sharma P, Abbasi SA, Dye JM, Kranz DM, Herbert AS, Procko E. Science. 2020 Sep 4;369(6508):1261-1265. doi: 10.1126/science.abc0870. Epub 2020 Aug 4. PubMed 32753553.
Backbone
  Vector backbone: pcDNA3.1(+)
  Backbone manufacturer: Invitrogen
  Backbone size w/o insert (bp): 5332
  Total vector size (bp): 7234
  Vector type: Mammalian Expression
  Selectable markers: Neomycin (select with G418)
Growth in bacteria
  Bacterial resistance: Ampicillin, 100 μg/mL
  Growth temperature: 37°C
  Growth strain: DH5alpha
  Copy number: High Copy
Gene/Insert
  Gene/Insert name: Angiotensin-converting enzyme 2 (alt names: ACE2; peptidyl-dipeptidase A)
  Species: H. sapiens (human)
  Insert size (bp): 1902
  Mutation: Extracellular, soluble protease domain (a.a. M1-D615) with mutations H34A, T92Q, Q325P, A386L
  GenBank ID: NM_021804.1
  Entrez Gene: ACE2 (a.k.a. ACEH)
  Promoter: CMV
  Tag / fusion protein: Short GSG linker and 8his tag (C terminal on insert)
  Cloning method: Restriction Enzyme; 5′ cloning site NheI (not destroyed); 3′ cloning site XhoI (not destroyed)
  Sequencing primers: 5′ CMV-fwd; 3′ BGH-rev
Terms and licenses: Academic/Nonprofit Terms; Industry Terms: Not Available to Industry
Depositor comments: Please visit https://www.biorxiv.org/content/10.1101/2020.03.16.994236v1 for BioRxiv preprint.
How to cite: pcDNA3-sACE2v1-8his was a gift from Erik Procko (Addgene plasmid # 149269 ; http://n2t.net/addgene:149269 ; RRID:Addgene_149269)
